Addgene plasmid #25071: 2XMyc-LRRK2-Kinase
Depositing lab: Mark Cookson. Depositing organization: National Institute on Aging (NIA). Publication: The Parkinson Disease-associated Leucine-rich Repeat Kinase 2 (LRRK2) Is a Dimer That Undergoes Intramolecular Autophosphorylation. . J Biol Chem. 2008 Jun 13;283(24):16906-14. 10.1074/jbc.M708718200 PubMed 18397888.
Backbone
  Vector backbone: pCMV-Tag 3B
  Backbone manufacturer: Cookson Lab
  Backbone size w/o insert (bp): 4300
  Vector type: Mammalian Expression
Growth in bacteria
  Bacterial resistance: Kanamycin, 50 μg/mL
  Growth temperature: 37°C
  Growth strain: DH5alpha
  Copy number: High Copy
Gene/Insert
  Gene/Insert name: LRRK2
  Species: H. sapiens (human)
  Insert size (bp): 1065
  Mutation: Contains only the kinase domain aa 1863-2218
  Entrez Gene: LRRK2 (a.k.a. AURA17, DARDARIN, PARK8, RIPK7, ROCO2)
  Tag / fusion protein: 2XMyc (N terminal on insert)
  Cloning method: Restriction Enzyme
  Sequencing primers: 5′ CMV-F; 3′ SV40pA-R
Terms and licenses: Academic/Nonprofit Terms; Industry Terms: Not Available to Industry
Depositor comments: An additional Myc tag has been added to the original vector. The 2XMyc vector was adapted to the invitrogen gateway system by insertion of a gateway cloning cassette. LRRK2 was cloned by gateway recombination.
How to cite: 2XMyc-LRRK2-Kinase was a gift from Mark Cookson (Addgene plasmid # 25071 ; http://n2t.net/addgene:25071 ; RRID:Addgene_25071)
