[The description below was written by a language model from this plasmid's Addgene catalogue record.]
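Description:
2XMyc-LRRK2-Kinase is a mammalian expression plasmid built on a modified pCMV-Tag 3B backbone (about 4.3 kb without insert) that carries a fragment of human LRRK2, the leucine-rich repeat kinase 2 gene linked to Parkinson disease (also known as PARK8 or dardarin). The insert is roughly 1.07 kb and encodes only the kinase domain, amino acids 1863–2218, rather than the full-length protein. It is fused at its N terminus to a tandem 2XMyc epitope tag, which allows detection or immunoprecipitation with anti-Myc antibodies. The plasmid is maintained at high copy in E. coli under kanamycin selection.

According to the depositor's notes, the parent vector was altered in two ways: a second Myc tag was added to the single tag already present, and a Gateway cloning cassette was inserted to make the vector a destination plasmid. The LRRK2 fragment was then introduced by Gateway recombination, although the catalogue field lists the cloning method as restriction enzyme, so the two entries do not fully agree. No feature table is provided and the promoter is not explicitly stated, but the backbone name and the listed sequencing primers (a CMV forward primer and an SV40 polyA reverse primer) are consistent with a CMV promoter driving expression and an SV40 polyadenylation signal terminating it.

The associated publication concerns LRRK2 dimerisation and intramolecular autophosphorylation. This suggests the construct served as an isolated, tagged domain for examining kinase activity, domain interactions or phosphorylation in transfected mammalian cells, alongside other LRRK2 fragments or the full-length protein.
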