>Addgene plasmid #25071 | 2XMyc-LRRK2-Kinase | addgene partial sequence | sequence record 31044 | 25071 with SV40pA-R
AAGTTAACAACAACAATTGCATTCATTTTATGTTTCAGGTTCAGGGGGAGGTGTGGGAGGTTTTTTAAAG
CAAGTAAAACCTCTACAAATGTGGTATGGCTGATTATGATCATGAACAGACTGTGAGGACTGAGGGGCCT
GAAATGAGCCTTGGGACTGTGAATCTAAAATACACAAACAATTAGAATCAGTAGTTTAACACATTATACA
CTTAAAAATTGGATCTCCATTCGCCATTCAGGCTGCGCAACTGTTGGGAAGGGCGATCGAGTGAATTGTA
ATACGACTCACTATAGGGCGAATTGGGTACACTTACCTGGTACCTTAATTAATTAAGGTACCGATCACCA
CTTTGTACAAGAAAGCTGGGTCGAATTCGCCCTTCCCAGACACAATCCAGCTTTCCTTTTCAACAGGAAG
ATGCACCAAGGCTAAGCACAATATTCTACTATCAGCAACTTCCTCAGAAGTGTATCCTTCAGTATTTAAG
TCAAGAAATGAGAGCTGTCCTCTGTCGGTGTGCCCACAGCCCAGCCAAATGCTTGCATTCCTGCTGTTGT
GATGTGTAGCAACCATGCATTCAACAATTACGTTTTTAGGTAATAAAATGCGTCTCGTCAGACAGACTAA
TTCAGCTGAATTCAAAATGTCAAAGACCTGGGCAGAAGTAGGCCTTTCTTGAGGATTTTCTTTCAAACAC
TGTTTAATTAATTTCTCAACCATAGGCCATGGGGCACAACCATATTCTTTAACTGGATC
