>Addgene plasmid #25071 | 2XMyc-LRRK2-Kinase | addgene partial sequence | sequence record 31045 | 25071 with CMV-F
CAGAGCTGGTTTAGTGAACCGTCAGATCCGCTAGCGATTACGCCAAGCTCGAAATTAACCCTCACTAAAG
GGAACAAAAGCTGGAGCTCCACCGCGGTGGCGGCCGCCATGGAGCAGAAACTCATCTCTGAAGAGGATCT
GAGCCCGGGCGGATCCGAGCAGAAACTCATCTCTGAAGAGGATCTGCTGCAGGAATTCGATATCACAAGT
TTGTACAAAAAAGCAGGCTCCGAATTCGCCCTTGACCTGCCTAGAAATATTATGTTGAATAATGATGAGT
TGGAATTTGAACAAGCTCCAGAGTTTCTCCTAGGTGATGGCAGTTTTGGATCAGTTTACCGAGCAGCCTA
TGAAGGAGAAGAAGTGGCTGTGAAGATTTTTAATAAACATACATCACTCAGGCTGTTAAGACAAGAGCTT
GTGGTGCTTTGCCACCTCCACCACCCCAGTTTGATATCTTTGCTGGCAGCTGGGATTCGTCCCCGGATGT
TGGTGATGGAGTTAGCCTCCAAGGGTTCCTTGGATCGCCTGCTTCAGCAGGACAAAGCCAGCCTCACTAG
AACCCTACAGCACAGGATTGCACTCCACGTAGCTGATGGTTTGAGATACCTCCACTCAGCCATGATTATA
TACCGAGACCTGAAACCCCACAATGTGCTGCTTTTCACACTGTATCCCAATGCTGCCATCATTGCAAAGA
TTGCTGACTACGGCATTGCTCAGTACTGCTGTAGAATGGGGATAAAAACATCAGAGGGCACACCAGGGTT
TCGTGCGCCTGAGTTGCCAGAGGAAATGTCATTTATAACCAACAGGCTGATGTTTATTCATTTGGTTTAC
TACTCTATGACATTTTGACAACTGGAGGTAGAATAGTAGA
